Addgene plasmid #107326: pCSD_2XNLS-SpCas9MT2-NLS-3xHA-2XNLS-NmCas9WT-2XNLS
Purpose: Expresses SpCas9 (R1333S) fused to NmCas9 in mammalian cells
Depositing lab: Scot Wolfe. Depositing organization: University of Massachusetts, Worcester. Publication: Orthogonal Cas9-Cas9 chimeras provide a versatile platform for genome editing. Bolukbasi MF, Liu P, Luk K, Kwok SF, Gupta A, Amrani N, Sontheimer EJ, Zhu LJ, Wolfe SA. Nat Commun. 2018 Nov 19;9(1):4856. doi: 10.1038/s41467-018-07310-x. PubMed 30451839.
Backbone
  Vector backbone: pCSDest2
  Total vector size (bp): 11837
  Vector type: Mammalian Expression, CRISPR
Growth in bacteria
  Bacterial resistance: Ampicillin, 100 μg/mL
  Growth temperature: 37°C
  Growth strain: DH5alpha
  Copy number: High Copy
Gene/Insert
  Gene/Insert name: SpCas9-NmCas9 fusion
  Species: Synthetic; S. pyogenes, N. meningitidis
  Insert size (bp): 7743
  Mutation: SpCas9 (R1333S) is fused to NmCas9
  Promoter: CMV IE93
  Tag / fusion protein: NLS (N terminal on insert); NLS (C terminal on insert)
  Cloning method: Gibson Cloning
  Sequencing primers: 5′ Sp6; 3′ T3
Terms and licenses: Academic/Nonprofit Terms; Industry Terms: Not Available to Industry
How to cite: pCSD_2XNLS-SpCas9MT2-NLS-3xHA-2XNLS-NmCas9WT-2XNLS was a gift from Scot Wolfe (Addgene plasmid # 107326 ; http://n2t.net/addgene:107326 ; RRID:Addgene_107326)
