[The description below was written by a language model from this plasmid's Addgene catalogue record and pLannotate feature annotations shown in this document.]
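Description:
pCSD_2XNLS-SpCas9MT2-NLS-3xHA-2XNLS-NmCas9WT-2XNLS is a mammalian expression and CRISPR plasmid of about 11.8 kb built on the pCSDest2 backbone. It is propagated in E. coli from a high-copy ColE1/pUC-type origin under ampicillin selection (AmpR with its own bla promoter). The backbone also carries an f1 phage origin and remnants of lac sequences (lacZα and lacI fragments, lac promoter and operator). No mammalian selection marker is annotated or recorded.

The roughly 7.7 kb insert, assembled by Gibson cloning, encodes a single-chain fusion of two orthogonal Cas9 nucleases. Streptococcus pyogenes Cas9 carrying the R1333S substitution (the "MT2" variant in the name) is joined to wild-type Neisseria meningitidis Cas9. The linker region contains a 3xHA epitope tag for detection and, according to the plasmid name, additional nuclear localization signals. Nucleoplasmin bipartite NLS elements are annotated at both the N and C termini of the open reading frame. The other NLS copies implied by the name are not individually picked up in the feature table.

Expression is driven by a cytomegalovirus immediate early enhancer/promoter. The catalogue lists it as CMV IE93, while the annotation identifies it as the simian CMV IE94 promoter spanning the sequence origin. An SV40 polyadenylation signal lies downstream of the coding region, although it is annotated on the opposite strand. An SP6 promoter sits just upstream of the coding sequence, and T7 and T3 promoters flank the 3′ end; SP6 and T3 are the listed sequencing primer sites.

The associated publication describes orthogonal Cas9-Cas9 chimeras as a genome editing platform. The record does not explain the functional effect of R1333S, and no guide RNA cassettes are present, so guides for each nuclease would have to be supplied separately.
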