Features (pLannotate 1.2.2; 19 found; start..end, strand, type, name):
     38..56      +  promoter       SP6 promoter: promoter for bacteriophage SP6 RNA polymerase
    106..153     +  CDS            nucleoplasmin NLS: bipartite nuclear localization signal from nucleoplasmin
    198..4299    +  CDS            Cas9 (fragment): Cas9 (Csn1) endonuclease from the Streptococcus pyogenes Type II CRISPR/Cas system generates RNA-guided double strand breaks in DNA
   4333..4422    +  CDS            3xHA: three tandem HA epitope tags
   4496..7740    +  CDS            NmCas9 (fragment): Cas9 endonuclease from the Neisseria meningitidis Type II CRISPR/Cas system (Esvelt et al., 2013) generates RNA-guided double strand breaks in DNA
   7789..7836    +  CDS            nucleoplasmin NLS: bipartite nuclear localization signal from nucleoplasmin
   7867..7884    -  promoter       T7 promoter (fragment): promoter for bacteriophage T7 RNA polymerase
   7889..8023    -  polyA_signal   SV40 poly(A) signal: SV40 polyadenylation signal
   8136..8154    -  promoter       T3 promoter: promoter for bacteriophage T3 RNA polymerase
   8197..8219    -  protein_bind   lac operator (fragment): The lac repressor binds to the lac operator to inhibit transcription in E. coli. This inhibition can be relieved by adding lactose or isopropyl-β-D-thiogalactopyranoside (IPTG). lac repressor encoded by lacI
   8223..8253    -  promoter       lac promoter: promoter for the E. coli lac operon
   8268..8289    -  protein_bind   CAP binding site: CAP binding activates transcription in the presence of cAMP. E. coli catabolite activator protein
   8302..8394    -  CDS            lacI (fragment): lac repressor; lacI; The lac repressor binds to the lac operator to inhibit transcription in E. coli. This inhibition can be relieved by adding lactose or isopropyl-β-D-thiogalactopyranoside (IPTG).
   8577..9165    -  rep_origin     ori: high-copy-number ColE1/pMB1/pBR322/pUC origin of replication
   9336..10196   -  CDS            AmpR: β-lactamase; bla; confers resistance to ampicillin, carbenicillin, and related antibiotics
  10197..10301   -  promoter       AmpR promoter: bla
  10354..10782   -  rep_origin     f1 ori (sequence partly withheld): f1 bacteriophage origin of replication; arrow indicates direction of (+) strand synthesis
  10787..10853   -  CDS            lacZα (fragment): LacZα fragment of β-galactosidase; lacZ fragment
  10860..3       +  promoter       CMV IE94 promoter (across the origin): enhancer/promoter region of simian cytomegalovirus major immediate early transcription unit IE94
>Addgene plasmid #107326 | pCSD_2XNLS-SpCas9MT2-NLS-3xHA-2XNLS-NmCas9WT-2XNLS | addgene full sequence | sequence record 204774 | Addgene NGS Result
AACCGCCATTCTGCCTGGGGACGTCGGAGCAAGCTTGATTTAGGTGACACTATAGAATACAAGCTACTTG
TTCTTTTTGCAGGATCCCATCGATTCGAATTCATGAAAAGGCCGGCGGCCACGAAAAAGGCCGGCCAGGC
AAAAAAGAAAAAGCTGGACGGCAGCGGAAGCCCCAAGAAGAAGAGGAAGGTACCATGGGACAAGAAGTAC
TCCATTGGGCTCGATATCGGTACCAACAGCGTCGGCTGGGCCGTCATTACGGACGAGTACAAGGTGCCGA
GCAAAAAATTCAAAGTTCTGGGCAATACCGATCGCCACAGCATAAAGAAGAACCTCATTGGAGCCCTCCT
GTTCGACTCCGGGGAGACGGCCGAAGCCACGCGGCTCAAAAGAACAGCACGGCGCAGATATACCCGCAGA
AAGAATCGGATCTGCTACCTGCAGGAGATCTTTAGTAATGAGATGGCTAAGGTGGATGACTCTTTCTTCC
ATAGGCTGGAGGAGTCCTTTTTGGTGGAGGAGGATAAAAAGCACGAGCGCCACCCAATCTTTGGCAATAT
CGTGGACGAGGTGGCGTACCATGAAAAGTACCCAACCATATATCATCTGAGGAAGAAGCTGGTAGACAGT
ACTGATAAGGCTGACTTGCGGTTGATCTATCTCGCGCTGGCGCACATGATCAAATTTCGGGGACACTTCC
TCATCGAGGGGGACCTGAACCCAGACAACAGCGATGTCGACAAACTCTTTATCCAACTGGTTCAGACTTA
CAATCAGCTTTTCGAGGAGAACCCGATCAACGCATCCGGCGTTGACGCCAAAGCAATCCTGAGCGCTAGG
CTGTCCAAATCCCGGCGGCTCGAAAACCTCATCGCACAGCTCCCTGGGGAGAAGAAGAACGGCCTGTTTG
GTAATCTTATCGCCCTGTCACTCGGGCTGACCCCCAACTTTAAATCTAACTTCGACCTGGCCGAAGATGC
CAAGCTGCAACTGAGCAAAGACACCTACGATGATGATCTCGACAATCTGCTGGCCCAGATCGGCGACCAG
TACGCAGACCTTTTTTTGGCGGCAAAGAACCTGTCAGACGCCATTCTGCTGAGTGATATTCTGCGAGTGA
ACACGGAGATCACCAAAGCTCCGCTGAGCGCTAGTATGATCAAGCGCTATGATGAGCACCACCAAGACTT
GACTTTGCTGAAGGCCCTTGTCAGACAGCAACTGCCTGAGAAGTACAAGGAAATTTTCTTCGATCAGTCT
AAAAATGGCTACGCCGGATACATTGACGGCGGAGCAAGCCAGGAGGAATTTTACAAATTTATTAAGCCCA
TCTTGGAAAAAATGGACGGCACCGAGGAGCTGCTGGTAAAGCTGAACAGAGAAGATCTGTTGCGCAAACA
GCGCACTTTCGACAATGGAAGCATCCCCCACCAGATTCACCTGGGCGAACTGCACGCTATCCTCAGGCGG
CAAGAGGATTTCTACCCCTTTTTGAAAGATAACAGGGAAAAGATTGAGAAAATCCTCACATTTCGGATAC
CCTACTATGTAGGCCCCCTCGCTCGGGGAAATTCCAGATTCGCGTGGATGACTCGCAAATCAGAAGAGAC
CATCACTCCCTGGAACTTCGAGGAAGTCGTGGATAAGGGGGCCTCTGCCCAGTCCTTCATCGAAAGGATG
ACTAACTTTGATAAAAATCTGCCTAACGAAAAGGTGCTTCCTAAACACTCTCTGCTGTACGAGTACTTCA
CAGTTTATAACGAGCTCACCAAGGTCAAATACGTCACAGAAGGGATGAGAAAGCCAGCATTCCTGTCTGG
AGAGCAGAAGAAAGCTATCGTGGACCTCCTCTTCAAGACGAACCGGAAAGTTACCGTGAAACAGCTCAAA
GAAGACTATTTCAAAAAGATTGAATGTTTCGACTCTGTTGAAATCAGCGGAGTGGAGGATCGCTTCAACG
CATCCCTGGGAACGTATCACGATCTCCTGAAAATCATTAAAGACAAGGACTTCCTGGACAATGAGGAGAA
CGAGGACATTCTTGAGGACATTGTCCTCACCCTTACGTTGTTTGAAGATAGGGAGATGATTGAAGAACGC
TTGAAAACTTACGCTCATCTCTTCGACGACAAAGTCATGAAACAGCTCAAGAGACGCCGATATACAGGAT
GGGGGCGGCTGTCAAGAAAACTGATCAATGGCATCCGAGACAAGCAGAGTGGAAAGACAATCCTGGATTT
TCTTAAGTCCGATGGATTTGCCAACCGGAACTTCATGCAGTTGATCCATGATGACTCTCTCACCTTTAAG
GAGGACATCCAGAAAGCACAAGTTTCTGGCCAGGGGGACAGTCTTCACGAGCACATCGCTAATCTTGCAG
GTAGCCCAGCTATCAAAAAGGGAATACTGCAGACCGTTAAGGTCGTGGATGAACTCGTCAAAGTAATGGG
AAGGCATAAGCCCGAGAATATCGTTATCGAGATGGCCCGAGAGAACCAAACTACCCAGAAGGGACAGAAG
AACAGTAGGGAAAGGATGAAGAGGATTGAAGAGGGTATAAAAGAACTGGGGTCCCAAATCCTTAAGGAAC
ACCCAGTTGAAAACACCCAGCTTCAGAATGAGAAGCTCTACCTGTACTACCTGCAGAACGGCAGGGACAT
GTACGTGGATCAGGAACTGGACATCAACCGGTTGTCCGACTACGACGTGGATCATATCGTGCCCCAAAGC
TTTCTCAAAGATGATTCTATTGATAATAAAGTGTTGACAAGATCCGATAAAAATAGAGGGAAGAGTGATA
ACGTCCCCTCAGAAGAAGTTGTCAAGAAAATGAAAAATTATTGGCGGCAGCTGCTGAACGCCAAACTGAT
CACACAACGGAAGTTCGATAATCTGACTAAGGCTGAACGAGGTGGCCTGTCTGAGTTGGATAAAGCCGGC
TTCATCAAAAGGCAGCTTGTTGAGACACGCCAGATCACCAAGCACGTGGCCCAAATTCTCGATTCACGCA
TGAACACCAAGTACGATGAAAATGACAAACTGATTCGAGAGGTGAAAGTTATTACTCTGAAGTCTAAGCT
GGTCTCAGATTTCAGAAAGGACTTTCAGTTTTATAAGGTGAGAGAGATCAACAATTACCACCATGCGCAT
GATGCCTACCTGAATGCAGTGGTAGGCACTGCACTTATCAAAAAATATCCCAAGCTGGAATCTGAATTTG
TTTACGGAGACTATAAAGTGTACGATGTTAGGAAAATGATCGCAAAGTCTGAGCAGGAAATAGGCAAGGC
CACCGCTAAGTACTTCTTTTACAGCAATATTATGAATTTTTTCAAGACCGAGATTACACTGGCCAATGGA
GAGATTCGGAAGCGACCACTTATCGAAACAAACGGAGAAACAGGAGAAATCGTGTGGGACAAGGGTAGGG
ATTTCGCGACAGTCCGCAAGGTCCTGTCCATGCCGCAGGTGAACATCGTTAAAAAGACCGAAGTACAGAC
CGGAGGCTTCTCCAAGGAAAGTATCCTCCCGAAAAGGAACAGCGACAAGCTGATCGCACGCAAAAAAGAT
TGGGACCCCAAGAAATACGGCGGATTCGATTCTCCTACAGTCGCTTACAGTGTACTGGTTGTGGCCAAAG
TGGAGAAAGGGAAGTCTAAAAAACTCAAAAGCGTCAAGGAACTGCTGGGCATCACAATCATGGAGCGATC
CAGCTTCGAGAAAAACCCCATCGACTTTCTCGAAGCGAAAGGATATAAAGAGGTCAAAAAAGACCTCATC
ATTAAGCTGCCCAAGTACTCTCTCTTTGAGCTTGAAAACGGCCGGAAACGAATGCTCGCTAGTGCGGGCG
AGCTGCAGAAAGGTAACGAGCTGGCACTGCCCTCTAAATACGTTAATTTCTTGTATCTGGCCAGCCACTA
TGAAAAGCTCAAAGGGTCTCCCGAAGATAATGAGCAGAAGCAGCTGTTCGTGGAACAACACAAACACTAC
CTTGATGAGATCATCGAGCAAATAAGCGAGTTCTCCAAAAGAGTGATCCTCGCCGACGCTAACCTCGATA
AGGTGCTTTCTGCTTACAATAAGCACAGGGATAAGCCCATCAGGGAGCAGGCAGAAAACATTATCCACTT
GTTTACTCTGACCAACTTGGGCGCGCCTGCAGCCTTCAAGTACTTCGACACCACCATAGACAGCAAGCGG
TACACCTCTACAAAGGAGGTCCTGGACGCCACACTGATTCATCAGTCAATTACGGGGCTCTATGAAACAA
GAATCGACCTCTCTCAGCTCGGTGGAGACGGCACCGGCGGGCCCAAGAAGAAGAGGAAGGTATACCCATA
CGATGTTCCTGACTATGCGGGCTATCCCTATGACGTCCCGGACTATGCAGGATCGTATCCTTATGACGTT
CCAGATTACGCTGGATCCGCCGCTCCGGCAGCTAAGAAAAAGAAACTGGATTTCGAATCCGGAATGCCCA
AGAAGAAGAGGAAGGTGGCCGCCTTCAAGCCCAACCCCATCAACTACATCCTGGGCCTGGACATCGGCAT
CGCCAGCGTGGGCTGGGCCATGGTGGAGATCGACGAGGACGAGAACCCCATCTGCCTGATCGACCTGGGT
GTGCGCGTGTTCGAGCGCGCTGAGGTGCCCAAGACTGGTGACAGTCTGGCTATGGCTCGCCGGCTTGCTC
GCTCTGTTCGGCGCCTTACTCGCCGGCGCGCTCACCGCCTTCTGCGCGCTCGCCGCCTGCTGAAGCGCGA
GGGTGTGCTGCAGGCTGCCGACTTCGACGAGAACGGCCTGATCAAGAGCCTGCCCAACACTCCTTGGCAG
CTGCGCGCTGCCGCTCTGGACCGCAAGCTGACTCCTCTGGAGTGGAGCGCCGTGCTGCTGCACCTGATCA
AGCACCGCGGCTACCTGAGCCAGCGCAAGAACGAGGGCGAGACCGCCGACAAGGAGCTGGGTGCTCTGCT
GAAGGGCGTGGCCGACAACGCCCACGCCCTGCAGACTGGTGACTTCCGCACTCCTGCTGAGCTGGCCCTG
AACAAGTTCGAGAAGGAGAGCGGCCACATCCGCAACCAGCGCGGCGACTACAGCCACACCTTCAGCCGCA
AGGACCTGCAGGCCGAGCTGATCCTGCTGTTCGAGAAGCAGAAGGAGTTCGGCAACCCCCACGTGAGCGG
CGGCCTGAAGGAGGGCATCGAGACCCTGCTGATGACCCAGCGCCCCGCCCTGAGCGGCGACGCCGTGCAG
AAGATGCTGGGCCACTGCACCTTCGAGCCAGCCGAGCCCAAGGCCGCCAAGAACACCTACACCGCCGAGC
GCTTCATCTGGCTGACCAAGCTGAACAACCTGCGCATCCTGGAGCAGGGCAGCGAGCGCCCCCTGACCGA
CACCGAGCGCGCCACCCTGATGGACGAGCCCTACCGCAAGAGCAAGCTGACCTACGCCCAGGCCCGCAAG
CTGCTGGGTCTGGAGGACACCGCCTTCTTCAAGGGCCTGCGCTACGGCAAGGACAACGCCGAGGCCAGCA
CCCTGATGGAGATGAAGGCCTACCACGCCATCAGCCGCGCCCTGGAGAAGGAGGGCCTGAAGGACAAGAA
GAGTCCTCTGAACCTGAGCCCCGAGCTGCAGGACGAGATCGGCACCGCCTTCAGCCTGTTCAAGACCGAC
GAGGACATCACCGGCCGCCTGAAGGACCGCATCCAGCCCGAGATCCTGGAGGCCCTGCTGAAGCACATCA
GCTTCGACAAGTTCGTGCAGATCAGCCTGAAGGCCCTGCGCCGCATCGTGCCCCTGATGGAGCAGGGCAA
GCGCTACGACGAGGCCTGCGCCGAGATCTACGGCGACCACTACGGCAAGAAGAACACCGAGGAGAAGATC
TACCTGCCTCCTATCCCCGCCGACGAGATCCGCAACCCCGTGGTGCTGCGCGCCCTGAGCCAGGCCCGCA
AGGTGATCAACGGCGTGGTGCGCCGCTACGGCAGCCCCGCCCGCATCCACATCGAGACCGCCCGCGAGGT
GGGCAAGAGCTTCAAGGACCGCAAGGAGATCGAGAAGCGCCAGGAGGAGAACCGCAAGGACCGCGAGAAG
GCCGCCGCCAAGTTCCGCGAGTACTTCCCCAACTTCGTGGGCGAGCCCAAGAGCAAGGACATCCTGAAGC
TGCGCCTGTACGAGCAGCAGCACGGCAAGTGCCTGTACAGCGGCAAGGAGATCAACCTGGGCCGCCTGAA
CGAGAAGGGCTACGTGGAGATCGACCATGCCCTGCCCTTCAGCCGCACCTGGGACGACAGCTTCAACAAC
AAGGTGCTGGTGCTGGGCAGCGAGAATCAGAACAAGGGCAACCAGACCCCCTACGAGTACTTCAACGGCA
AGGACAACAGCCGCGAGTGGCAGGAGTTCAAGGCCCGCGTGGAGACCAGCCGCTTCCCCCGCAGCAAGAA
GCAGCGCATCCTGCTGCAGAAGTTCGACGAGGACGGCTTCAAGGAGCGCAACCTGAACGACACCCGCTAC
GTGAACCGCTTCCTGTGCCAGTTCGTGGCCGACCGCATGCGCCTGACCGGCAAGGGCAAGAAGCGCGTGT
TCGCCAGCAACGGCCAGATCACCAACCTGCTGCGCGGCTTCTGGGGCCTGCGCAAGGTGCGCGCCGAGAA
CGACCGCCACCACGCCCTGGACGCCGTGGTGGTGGCCTGCAGCACCGTGGCCATGCAGCAGAAGATCACC
CGCTTCGTGCGCTACAAGGAGATGAACGCCTTCGACGGTAAAACCATCGACAAGGAGACCGGCGAGGTGC
TGCACCAGAAGACCCACTTCCCCCAGCCCTGGGAGTTCTTCGCCCAGGAGGTGATGATCCGCGTGTTCGG
CAAGCCCGACGGCAAGCCCGAGTTCGAGGAGGCCGACACCCCCGAGAAGCTGCGCACCCTGCTGGCCGAG
AAGCTGAGCAGCCGCCCTGAGGCCGTGCACGAGTACGTGACTCCTCTGTTCGTGAGCCGCGCCCCCAACC
GCAAGATGAGCGGTCAGGGTCACATGGAGACCGTGAAGAGCGCCAAGCGCCTGGACGAGGGCGTGAGCGT
GCTGCGCGTGCCCCTGACCCAGCTGAAGCTGAAGGACCTGGAGAAGATGGTGAACCGCGAGCGCGAGCCC
AAGCTGTACGAGGCCCTGAAGGCCCGCCTGGAGGCCCACAAGGACGACCCCGCCAAGGCCTTCGCCGAGC
CCTTCTACAAGTACGACAAGGCCGGCAACCGCACCCAGCAGGTGAAGGCCGTGCGCGTGGAGCAGGTGCA
GAAGACCGGCGTGTGGGTGCGCAACCACAACGGCATCGCCGACAACGCCACCATGGTGCGCGTGGACGTG
TTCGAGAAGGGCGACAAGTACTACCTGGTGCCCATCTACAGCTGGCAGGTGGCCAAGGGCATCCTGCCCG
ACCGCGCCGTGGTGCAGGGCAAGGACGAGGAGGACTGGCAGCTGATCGACGACAGCTTCAACTTCAAGTT
CAGCCTGCACCCCAACGACCTGGTGGAGGTGATCACCAAGAAGGCCCGCATGTTCGGCTACTTCGCCAGC
TGCCACCGCGGCACCGGCAACATCAACATCCGCATCCACGACCTGGACCACAAGATCGGCAAGAACGGCA
TCCTGGAGGGCATCGGCGTGAAGACCGCCCTGAGCTTCCAGAAGTACCAGATCGACGAGCTGGGCAAGGA
GATCCGCCCCTGCCGCCTGAAGAAGCGCCCTCCTGTGCGCAGCAGGGCTGACCCCAAGAAGAAGAGGAAG
GTGGAGGCCAGCCTCGAGAAAAGGCCGGCGGCCACGAAAAAGGCCGGCCAGGCAAAAAAGAAAAAGGGCA
GTTAATGATCTAGTAATGATCTAGAACTATAGTGAGTCGTATTACGTAGATCCAGACATGATAAGATACA
TTGATGAGTTTGGACAAACCACAACTAGAATGCAGTGAAAAAAATGCTTTATTTGTGAAATTTGTGATGC
TATTGCTTTATTTGTAACCATTATAAGCTGCAATAAACAAGTTAACAACAACAATTGCATTCATTTTATG
TTTCAGGTTCAGGGGGAGGTGTGGGAGGTTTTTTAATTCGCGGCCGCGGCGCCAATGCATTGGGCCCGGT
ACCCAGCTTTTGTTCCCTTTAGTGAGGGTTAATTGCGCGCTTGGCGTAATCATGGTCATAGCTGTTTCCT
GTGTGAAATTGTTATCCGCTCACAATTCCACACAACATACGAGCCGGGAGCATAAAGTGTAAAGCCTGGG
GTGCCTAATGAGTGAGCTAACTCACATTAATTGCGTTGCGCTCACTGCCCGCTTTCCAGTCGGGAAACCT
GTCGTGCCAGCTGCATTAATGAATCGGCCAACGCGCGGGGAGAGGCGGTTTGCGTATTGGGCGCTCTTCC
GCTTCCTCGCTCACTGACTCGCTGCGCTCGGTCGTTCGGCTGCGGCGAGCGGTATCAGCTCACTCAAAGG
CGGTAATACGGTTATCCACAGAATCAGGGGATAACGCAGGAAAGAACATGTGAGCAAAAGGCCAGCAAAA
GGCCAGGAACCGTAAAAAGGCCGCGTTGCTGGCGTTTTTCCATAGGCTCCGCCCCCCTGACGAGCATCAC
AAAAATCGACGCTCAAGTCAGAGGTGGCGAAACCCGACAGGACTATAAAGATACCAGGCGTTTCCCCCTG
GAAGCTCCCTCGTGCGCTCTCCTGTTCCGACCCTGCCGCTTACCGGATACCTGTCCGCCTTTCTCCCTTC
GGGAAGCGTGGCGCTTTCTCATAGCTCACGCTGTAGGTATCTCAGTTCGGTGTAGGTCGTTCGCTCCAAG
CTGGGCTGTGTGCACGAACCCCCCGTTCAGCCCGACCGCTGCGCCTTATCCGGTAACTATCGTCTTGAGT
CCAACCCGGTAAGACACGACTTATCGCCACTGGCAGCAGCCACTGGTAACAGGATTAGCAGAGCGAGGTA
TGTAGGCGGTGCTACAGAGTTCTTGAAGTGGTGGCCTAACTACGGCTACACTAGAAGAACAGTATTTGGT
ATCTGCGCTCTGCTGAAGCCAGTTACCTTCGGAAAAAGAGTTGGTAGCTCTTGATCCGGCAAACAAACCA
CCGCTGGTAGCGGTGGTTTTTTTGTTTGCAAGCAGCAGATTACGCGCAGAAAAAAAGGATCTCAAGAAGA
TCCTTTGATCTTTTCTACGGGGTCTGACGCTCAGTGGAACGAAAACTCACGTTAAGGGATTTTGGTCATG
AGATTATCAAAAAGGATCTTCACCTAGATCCTTTTAAATTAAAAATGAAGTTTTAAATCAATCTAAAGTA
TATATGAGTAAACTTGGTCTGACAGTTACCAATGCTTAATCAGTGAGGCACCTATCTCAGCGATCTGTCT
ATTTCGTTCATCCATAGTTGCCTGACTCCCCGTCGTGTAGATAACTACGATACGGGAGGGCTTACCATCT
GGCCCCAGTGCTGCAATGATACCGCGAGACCCACGCTCACCGGCTCCAGATTTATCAGCAATAAACCAGC
CAGCCGGAAGGGCCGAGCGCAGAAGTGGTCCTGCAACTTTATCCGCCTCCATCCAGTCTATTAATTGTTG
CCGGGAAGCTAGAGTAAGTAGTTCGCCAGTTAATAGTTTGCGCAACGTTGTTGCCATTGCTACAGGCATC
GTGGTGTCACGCTCGTCGTTTGGTATGGCTTCATTCAGCTCCGGTTCCCAACGATCAAGGCGAGTTACAT
GATCCCCCATGTTGTGCAAAAAAGCGGTTAGCTCCTTCGGTCCTCCGATCGTTGTCAGAAGTAAGTTGGC
CGCAGTGTTATCACTCATGGTTATGGCAGCACTGCATAATTCTCTTACTGTCATGCCATCCGTAAGATGC
TTTTCTGTGACTGGTGAGTACTCAACCAAGTCATTCTGAGAATAGTGTATGCGGCGACCGAGTTGCTCTT
GCCCGGCGTCAATACGGGATAATACCGCGCCACATAGCAGAACTTTAAAAGTGCTCATCATTGGAAAACG
TTCTTCGGGGCGAAAACTCTCAAGGATCTTACCGCTGTTGAGATCCAGTTCGATGTAACCCACTCGTGCA
CCCAACTGATCTTCAGCATCTTTTACTTTCACCAGCGTTTCTGGGTGAGCAAAAACAGGAAGGCAAAATG
CCGCAAAAAAGGGAATAAGGGCGACACGGAAATGTTGAATACTCATACTCTTCCTTTTTCAATATTATTG
AAGCATTTATCAGGGTTATTGTCTCATGAGCGGATACATATTTGAATGTATTTAGAAAAATAAACAAATA
GGGGTTCCGCGCACATTTCCCCGAAAAGTGCCACCTAAATTGTAAGCGTTAATATTTTGTTAAAATTCGC
GTTAAATTTTTGTTAAATCAGCTCATTTTTTAACCAATAGGCCGAAATCGGCAAAATCCCTTATAAATCA
AAAGAATAGACCGAGATAGGGT
[37 nt withheld, positions 10453-10489]
AAAGAACGTGGACTCCAACGTCAAAGG
[49 nt withheld, positions 10517-10565]
T
[91 nt withheld, positions 10567-10657]
G
[124 nt withheld, positions 10659-10782]
CCCATTCGCCATTCAGGCTGCGCAACTGTTGGGAAGGGCGATCGGTGCGGGCCTCTTCGCTATTACGCCA
GTCGACCGCCAATTCAATATGGCGTATATGGACTCATGCCAATTCAATATGGTGGATCTGGACCTGTGCC
AATTCAATATGGCGTATATGGACTCGTGCCAATTCAATATGGTGGATCTGGACCCCAGCCAATTCAATAT
GGCGGACTTGGCACCATGCCAATTCAATATGGCGGACCTGGCACTGTGCCAACTGGGGAGGGGTCTACTT
GGCACGGTGCCAAGTTTGAGGAGGGGTCTTGGCCCTGTGCCAAGTCCGCCATATTGAATTGGCATGGTGC
CAATAATGGCGGCCATATTGGCTATATGCCAGGATCAATATATAGGCAATATCCAATATGGCCCTATGCC
AATATGGCTATTGGCCAGGTTCAATACTATGTATTGGCCCTATGCCATATAGTATTCCATATATGGGTTT
TCCTATTGACGTAGATAGCCCCTCCCAATGGGCGGTCCCATATACCATATATGGGGCTTCCTAATACCGC
CCATAGCCACTCCCCCATTGACGTCAATGGTCTCTATATATGGTCTTTCCTATTGACGTCATATGGGCGG
TCCTATTGACGTATATGGCGCCTCCCCCATTGACGTCAATTACGGTAAATGGCCCGCCTGGCTCAATGCC
CATTGACGTCAATAGGACCACCCACCATTGACGTCAATGGGATGGCTCATTGCCCATTCATATCCGTTCT
CACGCCCCCTATTGACGTCAATGACGGTAAATGGCCCACTTGGCAGTACATCAATATCTATTAATAGTAA
CTTGGCAAGTACATTACTATTGGAAGTACGCCAGGGTACATTGGCAGTACTCCCATTGACGTCAATGGCG
GTAAATGGCCCGCGATGGCTGCCAAGTACATCCCCATTGACGTCAATGGGGAGGGGCAATGACGCAAATG
GGCGTTCCATTGACGTAAATGGGCGGTAGGCGTGCCTAATGGGAGGTCTATATAAGCAATGCTCGTTTAG
GG
